Addgene plasmid #107195: cmamxA1-GFP
Purpose: Expresses porcine annexin A1-GFP fusion protein for live cell imaging, all type II Ca2+ binding sites deleted
Depositing lab: Volker Gerke & Ursula Rescher. Depositing organization: Universitaetsklinikum Muenster. Publication: Intact Ca(2+)-binding sites are required for targeting of annexin 1 to endosomal membranes in living HeLa cells. Rescher U, Zobiack N, Gerke V. J Cell Sci. 2000 Nov;113 ( Pt 22):3931-8. PubMed 11058080.
Backbone
  Vector backbone: pEGFP-N3
  Backbone manufacturer: Clontech
  Backbone size w/o insert (bp): 4700
  Total vector size (bp): 5800
  Vector type: Mammalian Expression
  Selectable markers: Neomycin (select with G418)
Growth in bacteria
  Bacterial resistance: Kanamycin, 50 μg/mL
  Growth temperature: 37°C
  Growth strain: DH5alpha
  Copy number: Unknown
Gene/Insert
  Gene/Insert name: cmannexin A1
  Species: Sus scrofa
  Insert size (bp): 1134
  Mutation: exchanges Asp170Ala, Glu255Ala, Glu330Ala, all type II Ca2+ binding sites deleted
  GenBank ID: NM_001163998.1
  Promoter: CMV
  Tag / fusion protein: Green Fluorescent Protein (C terminal on insert)
  Cloning method: Restriction Enzyme; 5′ cloning site EcoRI (not destroyed); 3′ cloning site SalI (not destroyed)
  Sequencing primers: 5′ EGFP-N
Terms and licenses: Academic/Nonprofit Terms; Industry Terms: Not Available to Industry
How to cite: cmamxA1-GFP was a gift from Volker Gerke & Ursula Rescher (Addgene plasmid # 107195 ; http://n2t.net/addgene:107195 ; RRID:Addgene_107195)
