[The description below was written by a language model from this plasmid's Addgene catalogue record and pLannotate feature annotations shown in this document.]
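Description:
cmamxA1-GFP is a mammalian expression plasmid built on the Clontech pEGFP-N3 backbone, about 5.8 kb in total, that produces a calcium-binding-deficient porcine (Sus scrofa) annexin A1 fused at its C terminus to EGFP. The annexin A1 coding sequence was inserted between the EcoRI and SalI sites of the multiple cloning site, both of which are retained, placing it downstream of the human cytomegalovirus immediate early enhancer and promoter and upstream of the EGFP open reading frame. Transcripts are terminated by the SV40 polyadenylation signal. The insert carries three substitutions, Asp170Ala, Glu255Ala and Glu330Ala, which according to the record eliminate all of the type II Ca2+ binding sites of the protein.

The plasmid replicates in E. coli from a high-copy ColE1/pUC-type origin and also carries an f1 phage origin for single-stranded DNA production. A single Tn5 aminoglycoside phosphotransferase gene (NeoR/KanR) provides both selections. A bacterial bla-type promoter drives it for kanamycin resistance in bacteria, and the SV40 enhancer/early promoter, paired with the HSV TK polyadenylation signal, drives it for G418 selection of transfected mammalian cells. The short large T antigen, ble and bGH poly(A) fragments in the annotation are probably residual backbone sequence or partial matches, not functional elements.

The construct is intended for live-cell fluorescence imaging of annexin A1 localisation. As the mutant lacking intact Ca2+ binding sites, it allows testing of whether calcium binding is needed to target annexin A1 to cellular membranes such as endosomes. The associated study did this work in HeLa cells.
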