Features (pLannotate 1.2.2; 17 found; start..end, strand, type, name):
      1..304     +  enhancer       CMV enhancer: human cytomegalovirus immediate early enhancer
    305..508     +  promoter       CMV promoter: human cytomegalovirus (CMV) immediate early promoter
    531..574     +  misc_feature   MCS (fragment): multiple cloning site
    579..1616    +  CDS            ANXA1: ANXA1_PIG - Also known as ANX1. Experimental evidence at protein level: Swiss-Prot protein existence level 1. Plays important roles in the innate immune response as effector of glucocorticoid-mediated responses and regulator of the inflammatory process. Has anti-inflammatory activity. Plays a role in glucocorticoid-mediated down-regulation of the early phase of the inflammatory response. Promotes resolution of inflammation and wound healing (By similarity). Functions at least in part by activating the formyl peptide receptors and downstream signaling cascades. Promotes chemotaxis of granulocyt
   1617..1643    +  misc_feature   MCS (fragment): multiple cloning site
   1653..2372    +  CDS            EGFP: the original enhanced GFP (Yang et al., 1996) mammalian codon-optimized
   2389..2472    +  CDS            large T antigen (fragment): large T antigen from SV40 (simian virus 40)
   2495..2616    +  polyA_signal   SV40 poly(A) signal: SV40 polyadenylation signal
   2650..3078    -  rep_origin     f1 ori (sequence partly withheld): f1 bacteriophage origin of replication; arrow indicates direction of (+) strand synthesis
   3105..3209    +  promoter       AmpR promoter: bla
   3211..3568    +  promoter       SV40 promoter: SV40 enhancer and early promoter
   3603..4397    +  CDS            NeoR/KanR: aminoglycoside phosphotransferase from Tn5; aph(3')-II (or nptII); confers resistance to neomycin, kanamycin, and G418 (Geneticin®)
   4418..4570    +  CDS            ble (fragment): BLE_KLEPN - Experimental evidence at protein level: Swiss-Prot protein existence level 1. Binding protein with a strong affinity to the bleomycin family of antibiotics. Binds to CL990; an antimitotic-antibiotic compound. From Klebsiella pneumoniae.
   4629..4676    +  polyA_signal   HSV TK poly(A) signal: herpes simplex virus thymidine kinase polyadenylation signal (Cole and Stacy, 1985)
   4767..4783    -  polyA_signal   bGH poly(A) signal (fragment): bovine growth hormone polyadenylation signal
   5005..5593    +  rep_origin     ori: high-copy-number ColE1/pMB1/pBR322/pUC origin of replication
   5708..5767    +  enhancer       CMV enhancer (fragment): human cytomegalovirus immediate early enhancer
>Addgene plasmid #107195 | cmamxA1-GFP | addgene full sequence | sequence record 209811 | Addgene NGS Result
CGTTACATAACTTACGGTAAATGGCCCGCCTGGCTGACCGCCCAACGACCCCCGCCCATTGACGTCAATA
ATGACGTATGTTCCCATAGTAACGCCAATAGGGACTTTCCATTGACGTCAATGGGTGGAGTATTTACGGT
AAACTGCCCACTTGGCAGTACATCAAGTGTATCATATGCCAAGTACGCCCCCTATTGACGTCAATGACGG
TAAATGGCCCGCCTGGCATTATGCCCAGTACATGACCTTATGGGACTTTCCTACTTGGCAGTACATCTAC
GTATTAGTCATCGCTATTACCATGGTGATGCGGTTTTGGCAGTACATCAATGGGCGTGGATAGCGGTTTG
ACTCACGGGGATTTCCAAGTCTCCACCCCATTGACGTCAATGGGAGTTTGTTTTGGCACCAAAATCAACG
GGACTTTCCAAAATGTCGTAACAACTCCGCCCCATTGACGCAAATGGGCGGTAGGCGTGTACGGTGGGAG
GTCTATATAAGCAGAGCTGGTTTAGTGAACCGTCAGATCCGCTAGCGCTACCGGACTCAGATCTCGAGCT
CAAGCTTCGAATTCAAAAATGGCAATGGTATCTGAGTTCCTTAAGCAGGCCTGGTTTATTGACAATGAAG
AGCAAGAATACATTAAAACTGTGAAAGGATCCAAAGGTGGTCCTGGGTCAGCAGTGAGCCCCTATCCTAC
CTTCAATCCATCCTCAGATGTTGAAGCCTTGCATAAAGCGATAACAGTGAAAGGTGTGGATGAAGCAACC
ATCATTGAAATTCTAACTAAGAGAACCAATGCACAGCGTCAGCAGATCAAGGCAGCATATCTCCAGGAGA
AAGGAAAGCCCCTGGATGAAGCTCTGAAGAAAGCCCTCACAGGTCACCTTGAGGAAGTTGCTTTGGCTTT
GCTGAAAACTCCAGCTCAGTTTGATGCTGACGAACTCCGTGCTGCCATGAAGGGCCTTGGAACTGATGAA
GACACTCTGAATGAAATTTTGGCATCAAGAACTAACAGAGAAATCAGAGAAATTAACAGAGTGTATAAAG
AAGAACTGAAGAGAGATCTGGCTAAAGACATTACCTCAGCCACATCTGGAGATTATCAGAAGGCTTTGCT
TTCTCTTGCTAAGGGTGACCGATCTGAGGACCTTGCTATAAATGATGACTTGGCTGATACAGATGCAAGG
GCTTTATATGAAGCAGGAGAACGAAGAAAAGGGACAGATTTGAATGTGTTCATTACCATTCTTACTACCA
GAAGCTATCCTCATCTTCGCAGAGTGTTTCAGAAGTATTCCAAGTACAGCAAGCATGACATGAACAAAGT
TCTGGACCTGGCGTTGAAAGGTGACATCGAGAATTGCCTTACAGTTGTTGTGAAGTGTGCTACAAGCAAA
CCAATGTTCTTTGCTGAGAAGCTTCATCAGGCCATGAAGGGTATTGGAACTCGTCATAAGACACTGATCA
GGATTATGGTTTCCCGTTCTGAAATTGACATGAATGACATCAAAGCATGCTATCAGAAGTTGTATGGTAT
CTCCCTCTGCCAAGCCATCCTGGATGCAACCAAGGGAGATTATGAAAAAATTCTGGTTGCTCTATGTGGA
GGAGACGTCGACGGTACCGCGGGCCCGGGATCCATCGCCACCATGGTGAGCAAGGGCGAGGAGCTGTTCA
CCGGGGTGGTGCCCATCCTGGTCGAGCTGGACGGCGACGTAAACGGCCACAAGTTCAGCGTGTCCGGCGA
GGGCGAGGGCGATGCCACCTACGGCAAGCTGACCCTGAAGTTCATCTGCACCACCGGCAAGCTGCCCGTG
CCCTGGCCCACCCTCGTGACCACCCTGACCTACGGCGTGCAGTGCTTCAGCCGCTACCCCGACCACATGA
AGCAGCACGACTTCTTCAAGTCCGCCATGCCCGAAGGCTACGTCCAGGAGCGCACCATCTTCTTCAAGGA
CGACGGCAACTACAAGACCCGCGCCGAGGTGAAGTTCGAGGGCGACACCCTGGTGAACCGCATCGAGCTG
AAGGGCATCGACTTCAAGGAGGACGGCAACATCCTGGGGCACAAGCTGGAGTACAACTACAACAGCCACA
ACGTCTATATCATGGCCGACAAGCAGAAGAACGGCATCAAGGTGAACTTCAAGATCCGCCACAACATCGA
GGACGGCAGCGTGCAGCTCGCCGACCACTACCAGCAGAACACCCCCATCGGCGACGGCCCCGTGCTGCTG
CCCGACAACCACTACCTGAGCACCCAGTCCGCCCTGAGCAAAGACCCCAACGAGAAGCGCGATCACATGG
TCCTGCTGGAGTTCGTGACCGCCGCCGGGATCACTCTCGGCATGGACGAGCTGTACAAGTAAAGCGGCCG
CGACTCTAGATCATAATCAGCCATACCACATTTGTAGAGGTTTTACTTGCTTTAAAAAACCTCCCACACC
TCCCCCTGAACCTGAAACATAAAATGAATGCAATTGTTGTTGTTAACTTGTTTATTGCAGCTTATAATGG
TTACAAATAAAGCAATAGCATCACAAATTTCACAAATAAAGCATTTTTTTCACTGCATTCTAGTTGTGGT
TTGTCCAAACTCATCAATGTATCTTAAGGCGTAAATTGTAAGCGTTAATATTTTGTTAAAATTCGCGTTA
AATTTTTGTTAAATCAGCTCATTTTTTAACCAATAGGCCGAAATCGGCAAAATCCCTTATAAATCAAAAG
AATAGACCGAGATAGGGT
[37 nt withheld, positions 2749-2785]
AAAGAACGTGGACTCCAACGTCAAAGG
[49 nt withheld, positions 2813-2861]
T
[91 nt withheld, positions 2863-2953]
G
[124 nt withheld, positions 2955-3078]
CAGGTGGCACTTTTCGGGGAAATGTGCGCGGAACCCCTATTTGTTTATTTTTCTAAATACATTCAAATAT
GTATCCGCTCATGAGACAATAACCCTGATAAATGCTTCAATAATATTGAAAAAGGAAGAGTCCTGAGGCG
GAAAGAACCAGCTGTGGAATGTGTGTCAGTTAGGGTGTGGAAAGTCCCCAGGCTCCCCAGCAGGCAGAAG
TATGCAAAGCATGCATCTCAATTAGTCAGCAACCAGGTGTGGAAAGTCCCCAGGCTCCCCAGCAGGCAGA
AGTATGCAAAGCATGCATCTCAATTAGTCAGCAACCATAGTCCCGCCCCTAACTCCGCCCATCCCGCCCC
TAACTCCGCCCAGTTCCGCCCATTCTCCGCCCCATGGCTGACTAATTTTTTTTATTTATGCAGAGGCCGA
GGCCGCCTCGGCCTCTGAGCTATTCCAGAAGTAGTGAGGAGGCTTTTTTGGAGGCCTAGGCTTTTGCAAA
GATCGATCAAGAGACAGGATGAGGATCGTTTCGCATGATTGAACAAGATGGATTGCACGCAGGTTCTCCG
GCCGCTTGGGTGGAGAGGCTATTCGGCTATGACTGGGCACAACAGACAATCGGCTGCTCTGATGCCGCCG
TGTTCCGGCTGTCAGCGCAGGGGCGCCCGGTTCTTTTTGTCAAGACCGACCTGTCCGGTGCCCTGAATGA
ACTGCAAGACGAGGCAGCGCGGCTATCGTGGCTGGCCACGACGGGCGTTCCTTGCGCAGCTGTGCTCGAC
GTTGTCACTGAAGCGGGAAGGGACTGGCTGCTATTGGGCGAAGTGCCGGGGCAGGATCTCCTGTCATCTC
ACCTTGCTCCTGCCGAGAAAGTATCCATCATGGCTGATGCAATGCGGCGGCTGCATACGCTTGATCCGGC
TACCTGCCCATTCGACCACCAAGCGAAACATCGCATCGAGCGAGCACGTACTCGGATGGAAGCCGGTCTT
GTCGATCAGGATGATCTGGACGAAGAGCATCAGGGGCTCGCGCCAGCCGAACTGTTCGCCAGGCTCAAGG
CGAGCATGCCCGACGGCGAGGATCTCGTCGTGACCCATGGCGATGCCTGCTTGCCGAATATCATGGTGGA
AAATGGCCGCTTTTCTGGATTCATCGACTGTGGCCGGCTGGGTGTGGCGGACCGCTATCAGGACATAGCG
TTGGCTACCCGTGATATTGCTGAAGAGCTTGGCGGCGAATGGGCTGACCGCTTCCTCGTGCTTTACGGTA
TCGCCGCTCCCGATTCGCAGCGCATCGCCTTCTATCGCCTTCTTGACGAGTTCTTCTGAGCGGGACTCTG
GGGTTCGAAATGACCGACCAAGCGACGCCCAACCTGCCATCACGAGATTTCGATTCCACCGCCGCCTTCT
ATGAAAGGTTGGGCTTCGGAATCGTTTTCCGGGACGCCGGCTGGATGATCCTCCAGCGCGGGGATCTCAT
GCTGGAGTTCTTCGCCCACCCTAGGGGGAGGCTAACTGAAACACGGAAGGAGACAATACCGGAAGGAACC
CGCGCTATGACGGCAATAAAAAGACAGAATAAAACGCACGGTGTTGGGTCGTTTGTTCATAAACGCGGGG
TTCGGTCCCAGGGCTGGCACTCTGTCGATACCCCACCGAGACCCCATTGGGGCCAATACGCCCGCGTTTC
TTCCTTTTCCCCACCCCACCCCCCAAGTTCGGGTGAAGGCCCAGGGCTCGCAGCCAACGTCGGGGCGGCA
GGCCCTGCCATAGCCTCAGGTTACTCATATATACTTTAGATTGATTTAAAACTTCATTTTTAATTTAAAA
GGATCTAGGTGAAGATCCTTTTTGATAATCTCATGACCAAAATCCCTTAACGTGAGTTTTCGTTCCACTG
AGCGTCAGACCCCGTAGAAAAGATCAAAGGATCTTCTTGAGATCCTTTTTTTCTGCGCGTAATCTGCTGC
TTGCAAACAAAAAAACCACCGCTACCAGCGGTGGTTTGTTTGCCGGATCAAGAGCTACCAACTCTTTTTC
CGAAGGTAACTGGCTTCAGCAGAGCGCAGATACCAAATACTGTTCTTCTAGTGTAGCCGTAGTTAGGCCA
CCACTTCAAGAACTCTGTAGCACCGCCTACATACCTCGCTCTGCTAATCCTGTTACCAGTGGCTGCTGCC
AGTGGCGATAAGTCGTGTCTTACCGGGTTGGACTCAAGACGATAGTTACCGGATAAGGCGCAGCGGTCGG
GCTGAACGGGGGGTTCGTGCACACAGCCCAGCTTGGAGCGAACGACCTACACCGAACTGAGATACCTACA
GCGTGAGCTATGAGAAAGCGCCACGCTTCCCGAAGGGAGAAAGGCGGACAGGTATCCGGTAAGCGGCAGG
GTCGGAACAGGAGAGCGCACGAGGGAGCTTCCAGGGGGAAACGCCTGGTATCTTTATAGTCCTGTCGGGT
TTCGCCACCTCTGACTTGAGCGTCGATTTTTGTGATGCTCGTCAGGGGGGCGGAGCCTATGGAAAAACGC
CAGCAACGCGGCCTTTTTACGGTTCCTGGCCTTTTGCTGGCCTTTTGCTCACATGTTCTTTCCTGCGTTA
TCCCCTGATTCTGTGGATAACCGTATTACCGCCATGCATTAGTTATTAATAGTAATCAATTACGGGGTCA
TTAGTTCATAGCCCATATATGGAGTTCCG
